Addgene plasmid #112151: jk089_h12
Purpose: C. thermophilum DASH/Dam1 complex (construct used for cryo-EM structure determination)
Depositing lab: Stephen Harrison. Depositing organization: Harvard Medical School. Publication: Structure of the DASH/Dam1 complex shows its role at the yeast kinetochore-microtubule interface. Jenni S, Harrison SC. Science. 2018 May 4;360(6388):552-558. doi: 10.1126/science.aar6436. PubMed 29724956.
Backbone
  Vector backbone: peAA.11 and peDK.11
  Total vector size (bp): 11827
Growth in bacteria
  Bacterial resistance: Kanamycin, 50 μg/mL
  Growth temperature: Room Temperature
  Growth strain: DH5alpha
  Growth instructions: IMPORTANT: Grow at room temperature to prevent recombination!
  Copy number: Low Copy
Gene/Insert
  Gene/Insert name: C. thermophilum DASH/Dam1 complex (alt name: peAA.11.c_the.dash_003.peDK.11.c_the.dash_012)
  Tag / fusion protein: his tag on Spc34 (C terminal on insert); strep tag on Dad1 (C terminal on insert)
Terms and licenses: Academic/Nonprofit Terms; Industry Terms: Not Available to Industry
Depositor comments: Screening multiple colonies/gel purification of plasmid may be required due to recombination potential of plasmid
How to cite: jk089_h12 was a gift from Stephen Harrison (Addgene plasmid # 112151 ; http://n2t.net/addgene:112151 ; RRID:Addgene_112151)
