[The description below was written by a language model from this plasmid's Addgene catalogue record and pLannotate feature annotations shown in this document.]
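Description:
jk089_h12 is a roughly 11.8 kb bacterial co-expression plasmid encoding the DASH/Dam1 kinetochore complex of the thermophilic fungus Chaetomium thermophilum, and is the construct used to produce the complex for cryo-EM structure determination. It is recorded as a combination of two backbones, peAA.11 and peDK.11. The feature table fits a fusion of two plasmids joined at two loxP sites. One segment carries a ColE1/pBR322-type origin with a bom region, a rop fragment and a bla (ampicillin resistance) gene. The other carries an R6K γ origin, which depends on the pi initiator protein, and a Tn5-derived NeoR/KanR gene. This layout resembles acceptor–donor systems assembled by Cre recombination, although the record does not say how it was assembled. The catalogue lists kanamycin as the selection and describes the plasmid as low copy.

The payload is ten separate expression cassettes, five on each side of the loxP junctions. Each has a T7 promoter, a T7 gene 10 ribosome binding site, an open reading frame and a T7 terminator, with symmetric lac operators lying between cassettes. Expression therefore needs a host that supplies T7 RNA polymerase. No lacI gene is annotated on the plasmid. Only three reading frames were recognised by homology to yeast proteins (Dam1, Dad4 and Ask1), and the others are unannotated, so the table does not assign every subunit. The catalogue records a C-terminal His tag on Spc34 and a C-terminal Strep tag on Dad1. A Strep-Tag II is annotated at the end of the first cassette, but no His tag is annotated. The short "SET1" and lacZα hits are probably incidental matches to vector sequence. Because the regulatory elements are repeated so many times, the depositor warns that the plasmid is prone to recombination and that several clones may need to be screened.
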