Features (pLannotate 1.2.2; 84 found; start..end, strand, type, name):
     52..71      +  protein_bind   lac operator (symmetric): The lac repressor binds to the lac operator to inhibit transcription in E. coli. This inhibition can be relieved by adding lactose or isopropyl-β-D-thiogalactopyranoside (IPTG). The symmetric lac operator was optimized for tight binding of lac repressor. lac repressor encoded by lacI
    192..211     +  protein_bind   lac operator (symmetric): The lac repressor binds to the lac operator to inhibit transcription in E. coli. This inhibition can be relieved by adding lactose or isopropyl-β-D-thiogalactopyranoside (IPTG). The symmetric lac operator was optimized for tight binding of lac repressor. lac repressor encoded by lacI
    284..302     +  promoter       T7 promoter: promoter for bacteriophage T7 RNA polymerase
    334..356     +  RBS            RBS: efficient ribosome binding site from bacteriophage T7 gene 10 (Olins and Rangwala, 1989)
    582..599     +  CDS            Strep-Tag II (fragment): peptide that binds Strep-Tactin®, an engineered form of streptavidin
    651..668     +  CDS            SET1 (fragment): solubility-enhancement tag derived from T7 phage gene 10B
    676..723     +  terminator     T7 terminator: transcription terminator for bacteriophage T7 RNA polymerase
    796..815     +  protein_bind   lac operator (symmetric): The lac repressor binds to the lac operator to inhibit transcription in E. coli. This inhibition can be relieved by adding lactose or isopropyl-β-D-thiogalactopyranoside (IPTG). The symmetric lac operator was optimized for tight binding of lac repressor. lac repressor encoded by lacI
    836..857     -  CDS            lacZα (fragment): LacZα fragment of β-galactosidase; lacZ fragment
    904..923     +  protein_bind   lac operator (symmetric): The lac repressor binds to the lac operator to inhibit transcription in E. coli. This inhibition can be relieved by adding lactose or isopropyl-β-D-thiogalactopyranoside (IPTG). The symmetric lac operator was optimized for tight binding of lac repressor. lac repressor encoded by lacI
    996..1014    +  promoter       T7 promoter: promoter for bacteriophage T7 RNA polymerase
   1046..1068    +  RBS            RBS: efficient ribosome binding site from bacteriophage T7 gene 10 (Olins and Rangwala, 1989)
   1420..1437    +  CDS            SET1 (fragment): solubility-enhancement tag derived from T7 phage gene 10B
   1445..1492    +  terminator     T7 terminator: transcription terminator for bacteriophage T7 RNA polymerase
   1565..1584    +  protein_bind   lac operator (symmetric): The lac repressor binds to the lac operator to inhibit transcription in E. coli. This inhibition can be relieved by adding lactose or isopropyl-β-D-thiogalactopyranoside (IPTG). The symmetric lac operator was optimized for tight binding of lac repressor. lac repressor encoded by lacI
   1673..1692    +  protein_bind   lac operator (symmetric): The lac repressor binds to the lac operator to inhibit transcription in E. coli. This inhibition can be relieved by adding lactose or isopropyl-β-D-thiogalactopyranoside (IPTG). The symmetric lac operator was optimized for tight binding of lac repressor. lac repressor encoded by lacI
   1765..1783    +  promoter       T7 promoter: promoter for bacteriophage T7 RNA polymerase
   1815..1837    +  RBS            RBS: efficient ribosome binding site from bacteriophage T7 gene 10 (Olins and Rangwala, 1989)
   2591..2608    +  CDS            SET1 (fragment): solubility-enhancement tag derived from T7 phage gene 10B
   2616..2663    +  terminator     T7 terminator: transcription terminator for bacteriophage T7 RNA polymerase
   2736..2755    +  protein_bind   lac operator (symmetric): The lac repressor binds to the lac operator to inhibit transcription in E. coli. This inhibition can be relieved by adding lactose or isopropyl-β-D-thiogalactopyranoside (IPTG). The symmetric lac operator was optimized for tight binding of lac repressor. lac repressor encoded by lacI
   2844..2863    +  protein_bind   lac operator (symmetric): The lac repressor binds to the lac operator to inhibit transcription in E. coli. This inhibition can be relieved by adding lactose or isopropyl-β-D-thiogalactopyranoside (IPTG). The symmetric lac operator was optimized for tight binding of lac repressor. lac repressor encoded by lacI
   2936..2954    +  promoter       T7 promoter: promoter for bacteriophage T7 RNA polymerase
   2986..3008    +  RBS            RBS: efficient ribosome binding site from bacteriophage T7 gene 10 (Olins and Rangwala, 1989)
   3037..3183    +  CDS            DAM1 (fragment): DAM1_DEBHA - Protein inferred from homology: Swiss-Prot protein existence level 3. Component of the DASH complex, a microtubule-binding subcomplex of the outer kinetochore that is essential for proper chromosome segregation. The DASH complex mediates the formation and maintenance of bipolar kinetochore-microtubule attachments by forming closed rings around spindle microtubules and establishing interactions with proteins from the central kinetochore (By similarity). From Debaryomyces hansenii (strain ATCC 36239 / CBS 767 / BCRC 21394 / JCM 1990 / NBRC 0083 / IGC 2968) (Yeast) (Torulaspora hanse
   3195..3212    +  CDS            SET1 (fragment): solubility-enhancement tag derived from T7 phage gene 10B
   3220..3267    +  terminator     T7 terminator: transcription terminator for bacteriophage T7 RNA polymerase
   3340..3359    +  protein_bind   lac operator (symmetric): The lac repressor binds to the lac operator to inhibit transcription in E. coli. This inhibition can be relieved by adding lactose or isopropyl-β-D-thiogalactopyranoside (IPTG). The symmetric lac operator was optimized for tight binding of lac repressor. lac repressor encoded by lacI
   3448..3467    +  protein_bind   lac operator (symmetric): The lac repressor binds to the lac operator to inhibit transcription in E. coli. This inhibition can be relieved by adding lactose or isopropyl-β-D-thiogalactopyranoside (IPTG). The symmetric lac operator was optimized for tight binding of lac repressor. lac repressor encoded by lacI
   3540..3558    +  promoter       T7 promoter: promoter for bacteriophage T7 RNA polymerase
   3590..3612    +  RBS            RBS: efficient ribosome binding site from bacteriophage T7 gene 10 (Olins and Rangwala, 1989)
   3814..3831    +  CDS            SET1 (fragment): solubility-enhancement tag derived from T7 phage gene 10B
   3839..3886    +  terminator     T7 terminator: transcription terminator for bacteriophage T7 RNA polymerase
   3959..3978    +  protein_bind   lac operator (symmetric): The lac repressor binds to the lac operator to inhibit transcription in E. coli. This inhibition can be relieved by adding lactose or isopropyl-β-D-thiogalactopyranoside (IPTG). The symmetric lac operator was optimized for tight binding of lac repressor. lac repressor encoded by lacI
   4053..4070    +  CDS            SET1 (fragment): solubility-enhancement tag derived from T7 phage gene 10B
   4091..4110    +  protein_bind   lac operator (symmetric): The lac repressor binds to the lac operator to inhibit transcription in E. coli. This inhibition can be relieved by adding lactose or isopropyl-β-D-thiogalactopyranoside (IPTG). The symmetric lac operator was optimized for tight binding of lac repressor. lac repressor encoded by lacI
   4148..4187    +  CDS            rop (fragment): Rop protein, which maintains plasmids at low copy number; rop
   4289..4428    +  misc_feature   bom: basis of mobility region from pBR322
   4614..5202    -  rep_origin     ori: high-copy-number ColE1/pMB1/pBR322/pUC origin of replication
   5233..5272    -  terminator     fd terminator: central terminator from bacteriophage fd (Otsuka and Kunisawa, 1982)
   5279..6136    -  CDS            bla: BLAT_ECOLX - Experimental evidence at protein level: Swiss-Prot protein existence level 1. TEM-type are the most prevalent beta-lactamases in enterobacteria; they hydrolyze the beta-lactam bond in susceptible beta-lactam antibiotics, thus conferring resistance to penicillins and cephalosporins. TEM-3 and TEM-4 are capable of hydrolyzing cefotaxime and ceftazidime. TEM-5 is capable of hydrolyzing ceftazidime. TEM-6 is capable of hydrolyzing ceftazidime and aztreonam. TEM-8/CAZ-2, TEM- 16/CAZ-7 and TEM-24/CAZ-6 are markedly active against ceftazidime. IRT- 4 shows resistance to beta-lactamase in
   6137..6228    -  promoter       AmpR promoter: bla
   6276..6309    -  protein_bind   loxP: Cre-mediated recombination occurs in the 8-bp core sequence (GCATACAT). Cre recombinase
   6319..6468    -  CDS            ble (fragment): BLE_KLEPN - Experimental evidence at protein level: Swiss-Prot protein existence level 1. Binding protein with a strong affinity to the bleomycin family of antibiotics. Binds to CL990; an antimitotic-antibiotic compound. From Klebsiella pneumoniae.
   6492..7283    -  CDS            neo: KKA2_KLEPN - Also known as kan, nptII. Experimental evidence at protein level: Swiss-Prot protein existence level 1. Resistance to kanamycin, neomycin, paromomycin, ribostamycin, butirosin and gentamicin B. From Klebsiella pneumoniae.
   7315..7644    -  CDS            tnpA (fragment): TN5P_ECOLX - Also known as tnp. Experimental evidence at protein level: Swiss-Prot protein existence level 1. Mediates transposition of transposon Tn5 by a 'cut and paste' mechanism. First, the monomeric transposase binds the 19 bp inverted DNA repeats flanking the transposon. Then, dimerization of the DNA- bound transposase creates a synaptic DNA complex. After nicking of the first DNA strand, excision of the transposon proceeds through a series of intermediates. The transposase then mediates the insertion of the transposon at a new site by strand transfer. The activity of the wild- type tran
   7644..7993    -  rep_origin     R6K γ ori: γ replication origin from E. coli plasmid R6K; requires the R6K initiator protein pi for replication
   8008..8027    +  protein_bind   lac operator (symmetric): The lac repressor binds to the lac operator to inhibit transcription in E. coli. This inhibition can be relieved by adding lactose or isopropyl-β-D-thiogalactopyranoside (IPTG). The symmetric lac operator was optimized for tight binding of lac repressor. lac repressor encoded by lacI
   8156..8175    +  protein_bind   lac operator (symmetric): The lac repressor binds to the lac operator to inhibit transcription in E. coli. This inhibition can be relieved by adding lactose or isopropyl-β-D-thiogalactopyranoside (IPTG). The symmetric lac operator was optimized for tight binding of lac repressor. lac repressor encoded by lacI
   8248..8266    +  promoter       T7 promoter: promoter for bacteriophage T7 RNA polymerase
   8298..8320    +  RBS            RBS: efficient ribosome binding site from bacteriophage T7 gene 10 (Olins and Rangwala, 1989)
   8328..8540    +  CDS            dad4: DAD4_SCHPO - Experimental evidence at protein level: Swiss-Prot protein existence level 1. Component of the DASH complex, a microtubule-binding subcomplex of the outer kinetochore that is essential for proper chromosome segregation. The DASH complex mediates the formation and maintenance of bipolar kinetochore-microtubule attachments by forming closed rings around spindle microtubules and establishing interactions with proteins from the central kinetochore. May be necessary for growth under high osmotic stress. From Schizosaccharomyces pombe (strain 972 / ATCC 24843) (Fission yeast).
   8555..8572    +  CDS            SET1 (fragment): solubility-enhancement tag derived from T7 phage gene 10B
   8580..8627    +  terminator     T7 terminator: transcription terminator for bacteriophage T7 RNA polymerase
   8700..8719    +  protein_bind   lac operator (symmetric): The lac repressor binds to the lac operator to inhibit transcription in E. coli. This inhibition can be relieved by adding lactose or isopropyl-β-D-thiogalactopyranoside (IPTG). The symmetric lac operator was optimized for tight binding of lac repressor. lac repressor encoded by lacI
   8740..8761    -  CDS            lacZα (fragment): LacZα fragment of β-galactosidase; lacZ fragment
   8808..8827    +  protein_bind   lac operator (symmetric): The lac repressor binds to the lac operator to inhibit transcription in E. coli. This inhibition can be relieved by adding lactose or isopropyl-β-D-thiogalactopyranoside (IPTG). The symmetric lac operator was optimized for tight binding of lac repressor. lac repressor encoded by lacI
   8900..8918    +  promoter       T7 promoter: promoter for bacteriophage T7 RNA polymerase
   8950..8972    +  RBS            RBS: efficient ribosome binding site from bacteriophage T7 gene 10 (Olins and Rangwala, 1989)
   9192..9209    +  CDS            SET1 (fragment): solubility-enhancement tag derived from T7 phage gene 10B
   9217..9264    +  terminator     T7 terminator: transcription terminator for bacteriophage T7 RNA polymerase
   9337..9356    +  protein_bind   lac operator (symmetric): The lac repressor binds to the lac operator to inhibit transcription in E. coli. This inhibition can be relieved by adding lactose or isopropyl-β-D-thiogalactopyranoside (IPTG). The symmetric lac operator was optimized for tight binding of lac repressor. lac repressor encoded by lacI
   9445..9464    +  protein_bind   lac operator (symmetric): The lac repressor binds to the lac operator to inhibit transcription in E. coli. This inhibition can be relieved by adding lactose or isopropyl-β-D-thiogalactopyranoside (IPTG). The symmetric lac operator was optimized for tight binding of lac repressor. lac repressor encoded by lacI
   9537..9555    +  promoter       T7 promoter: promoter for bacteriophage T7 RNA polymerase
   9587..9609    +  RBS            RBS: efficient ribosome binding site from bacteriophage T7 gene 10 (Olins and Rangwala, 1989)
   9910..9927    +  CDS            SET1 (fragment): solubility-enhancement tag derived from T7 phage gene 10B
   9935..9982    +  terminator     T7 terminator: transcription terminator for bacteriophage T7 RNA polymerase
  10055..10074   +  protein_bind   lac operator (symmetric): The lac repressor binds to the lac operator to inhibit transcription in E. coli. This inhibition can be relieved by adding lactose or isopropyl-β-D-thiogalactopyranoside (IPTG). The symmetric lac operator was optimized for tight binding of lac repressor. lac repressor encoded by lacI
  10163..10182   +  protein_bind   lac operator (symmetric): The lac repressor binds to the lac operator to inhibit transcription in E. coli. This inhibition can be relieved by adding lactose or isopropyl-β-D-thiogalactopyranoside (IPTG). The symmetric lac operator was optimized for tight binding of lac repressor. lac repressor encoded by lacI
  10255..10273   +  promoter       T7 promoter: promoter for bacteriophage T7 RNA polymerase
  10305..10327   +  RBS            RBS: efficient ribosome binding site from bacteriophage T7 gene 10 (Olins and Rangwala, 1989)
  10799..10816   +  CDS            SET1 (fragment): solubility-enhancement tag derived from T7 phage gene 10B
  10824..10871   +  terminator     T7 terminator: transcription terminator for bacteriophage T7 RNA polymerase
  10944..10963   +  protein_bind   lac operator (symmetric): The lac repressor binds to the lac operator to inhibit transcription in E. coli. This inhibition can be relieved by adding lactose or isopropyl-β-D-thiogalactopyranoside (IPTG). The symmetric lac operator was optimized for tight binding of lac repressor. lac repressor encoded by lacI
  11052..11071   +  protein_bind   lac operator (symmetric): The lac repressor binds to the lac operator to inhibit transcription in E. coli. This inhibition can be relieved by adding lactose or isopropyl-β-D-thiogalactopyranoside (IPTG). The symmetric lac operator was optimized for tight binding of lac repressor. lac repressor encoded by lacI
  11144..11162   +  promoter       T7 promoter: promoter for bacteriophage T7 RNA polymerase
  11194..11216   +  RBS            RBS: efficient ribosome binding site from bacteriophage T7 gene 10 (Olins and Rangwala, 1989)
  11224..11451   +  CDS            ask1 (fragment): ASK1_SCHPO - Also known as mug181. Experimental evidence at protein level: Swiss-Prot protein existence level 1. Component of the DASH complex, a microtubule-binding subcomplex of the outer kinetochore that is essential for proper chromosome segregation. The DASH complex mediates the formation and maintenance of bipolar kinetochore-microtubule attachments by forming closed rings around spindle microtubules and establishing interactions with proteins from the central kinetochore. Plays a role in meiosis. From Schizosaccharomyces pombe (strain 972 / ATCC 24843) (Fission yeast).
  11466..11483   +  CDS            SET1 (fragment): solubility-enhancement tag derived from T7 phage gene 10B
  11491..11538   +  terminator     T7 terminator: transcription terminator for bacteriophage T7 RNA polymerase
  11611..11630   +  protein_bind   lac operator (symmetric): The lac repressor binds to the lac operator to inhibit transcription in E. coli. This inhibition can be relieved by adding lactose or isopropyl-β-D-thiogalactopyranoside (IPTG). The symmetric lac operator was optimized for tight binding of lac repressor. lac repressor encoded by lacI
  11705..11722   +  CDS            SET1 (fragment): solubility-enhancement tag derived from T7 phage gene 10B
  11743..11762   +  protein_bind   lac operator (symmetric): The lac repressor binds to the lac operator to inhibit transcription in E. coli. This inhibition can be relieved by adding lactose or isopropyl-β-D-thiogalactopyranoside (IPTG). The symmetric lac operator was optimized for tight binding of lac repressor. lac repressor encoded by lacI
  11794..11827   -  protein_bind   loxP: Cre-mediated recombination occurs in the 8-bp core sequence (GCATACAT). Cre recombinase
>Addgene plasmid #112151 | jk089_h12 | depositor full sequence | sequence record 211155 | jk089_h12 sequence 11827 bps
GGGGGTACCGCGGCCGCGTAGAGGAGATGTAGGTGTTGGCACCGGCCGGCCAATTGTGAGCGCTCACAAT
TACTCGAGTATGCATAACTATAACGGTCCTAAGGTAGCGACCTAGGTTCTAGACTTCATTTCCTTCTCCA
GATTAACTCAATTCCAGCATTTAGAACCCTACCAAGTATCGATGGCCGGCCAATTGTGAGCGCTCACAAT
TTCGAGCTCTGAGCCCTACTGTCGAGAAATATGTATCTCGCACTCGAGTGGCGCGCCCTCGATCCCGCGA
AATTAATACGACTCACTATAGGGAGACCACAACGGTTTCCCTCTAGAAATAATTTTGTTTAACTTTAAGA
AGGAGATATACATATGTCGTATTTCGAGCAGCAGCGCCAGGCGCTGATAGAAGAGATTGCCATGAACTTC
GAGCATGTCCTGGCCAACATAAACAAACTAAACCGGTCGCTCGAGGCCGTTATCGCTGTAGGAAATGAGT
TCTCATCTGTCGAGGCGCTCTGGTCGCAATTCGAAAACGTGATGTCTTGGAGCCATCCGCAGTTTGAAAA
AGGCGCCATGACCGGTTGGTCCCACCCGCAGTTCGAAAAACGTAGCGCGGGCAGCTGGAGTCATCCGCAA
TTCGAAAAATAATTAACCTAGGCTGCTGCCACCGCTGAGCAATAACTAGCATAACCCCTTGGGGCCTCTA
AACGGGTCTTGAGGGGTTTTTTGCTGAAAGGCGCCGGCGGCGGCCGCGGCCGGCCACCAGCAGCTTGCCA
GCTCTTTCAGTATCATGGAGCCCATAATTGTGAGCGCTCACAATTACTCGAGTCCCGGGGGATCCTGTAA
AACGACGGCCAGTGAATTCTAGAGCAATAACCCATCAATCTGTACGCACATCGATGGCCGGCCAATTGTG
AGCGCTCACAATTTCGAGCTCTGAGCCCTACTGTCGAGAAATATGTATCTCGCACTCGAGTGGCGCGCCC
TCGATCCCGCGAAATTAATACGACTCACTATAGGGAGACCACAACGGTTTCCCTCTAGAAATAATTTTGT
TTAACTTTAAGAAGGAGATATACATATGGAAGCGCGCGAAGCAGCCCTTCGCAAGGAGCTCGAGGGCGTT
CGCAAGATCAACGAGGTTATCGAGGGCATGATCGGGACGCTGGAGCGGGCTAAGGGGAATATGGGTACCG
TCTCCCAAACCGTCACCAACGCCACAACCCTGCTCAACACCTGGACGCGCATGCTCTCGCAGACCGAGCA
CAACCAGCGCCTGATCCTCAACCCGGAATGGAAGGGTGCCACGCAGGATCTGCTCGAGTTGGAAGCGGAA
GAGCGTAGAAGACAAGAGGAGGTTGAGCGTCGCGCTGCGGAGGCAGAGCGTCGTCGGGAAGAGGCTCGTC
GGAAGGCCTAATTAACCTAGGCTGCTGCCACCGCTGAGCAATAACTAGCATAACCCCTTGGGGCCTCTAA
ACGGGTCTTGAGGGGTTTTTTGCTGAAAGGCGCCGGCGGCGGCCGCGGCCGGCCACCAGCAGCTTGCCAG
CTCTTTCAGTATCATGGAGCCCATAATTGTGAGCGCTCACAATTACTCGAGTCCCGGGAAGCTTCGCCAG
GGTTTTCCAAGTCGATCACCTACAGATTGCTAGAGTATGCCTTTCCAGATCGATGGCCGGCCAATTGTGA
GCGCTCACAATTTCGAGCTCTGAGCCCTACTGTCGAGAAATATGTATCTCGCACTCGAGTGGCGCGCCCT
CGATCCCGCGAAATTAATACGACTCACTATAGGGAGACCACAACGGTTTCCCTCTAGAAATAATTTTGTT
TAACTTTAAGAAGGAGATATACATATGTCGTTATTATCAGCACACCTGGAGCAGATCTCCATCTCCTGCC
AAGGGATCGACAGTCTCCCCTTCCCCCCTCCCAAAATCTTCACCAACGCTCTTCTCTCCAATCCCGACAT
CACCTCTCTAATCCGTGACACCGAAGCCCACGAGCGCGCCCTCTTCTCTGTCCCACCTCCCCCACCCCGC
CAAACCACTCTTACTGCTGAACAACAACAACAACAGAAGCCTTCCAATCGCCGGCAAACAGTCTTCAATG
TCACCGGCGGCGAGATCAGGACAGGTGGCGTAGGCAGCGCATCAACCGCCCGCCGTAACACGGCGGTGGC
GGCCGTGCTGGGCGGCGACCTGCACGCGCAGATCATGCGGGGGACTCGAGCCAGGCCGGGACAGCAGCCT
GGGTCTGGGGATATAGATATGGAGGTGCTGTTGAGAGGGGTTGAGAAGTTGTGCGCTGTATACCCGCTGC
CGGGGGCGTTGGAGAGGGTTCCGGTGATCAGGCAGAAGTGGCAGGCGCAGAGTAATACGTTGGCGTACTA
TGAGGCGAAGATTGCTGAACAGCAGGAGATGTTGGATCGGATTGCGCAGGAGAGGATGATGAATGATGGC
GATGGGGATGTGGAGATGGAGGATGTAGAAGAGGTTGGGATGACGGAGGAGGATTTGAGGAGGGAGGAGG
AGGAGGTAAGGGAGTTGGATAAAAGGAAGAGGGATTTGCAGCATCACCATCATCACCACTAATTAACCTA
GGCTGCTGCCACCGCTGAGCAATAACTAGCATAACCCCTTGGGGCCTCTAAACGGGTCTTGAGGGGTTTT
TTGCTGAAAGGCGCCGGCGGCGGCCGCGGCCGGCCACCAGCAGCTTGCCAGCTCTTTCAGTATCATGGAG
CCCATAATTGTGAGCGCTCACAATTACTCGAGTCCCGGGGGTACCTTCTCATTCCCGGATCACATCACTA
TCTCTGTAATATGGCGTTCTTCTGATTCCATCGATGGCCGGCCAATTGTGAGCGCTCACAATTTCGAGCT
CTGAGCCCTACTGTCGAGAAATATGTATCTCGCACTCGAGTGGCGCGCCCTCGATCCCGCGAAATTAATA
CGACTCACTATAGGGAGACCACAACGGTTTCCCTCTAGAAATAATTTTGTTTAACTTTAAGAAGGAGATA
TACATATGAACGCATTTGAGCCAGCATTTGCCGAGCTCGCCGATGCTGTGGCCGACCTCGAGGCCAACAT
GATGCACTTTCAGTTGATGCACGAATCACTGGCCCGGTTCAGCGAAAGCTTCGCCAGTTTTCTCTACGGT
CTGAACATGAACGCGTTCTGTGTTGATTTCCCATAATTAACCTAGGCTGCTGCCACCGCTGAGCAATAAC
TAGCATAACCCCTTGGGGCCTCTAAACGGGTCTTGAGGGGTTTTTTGCTGAAAGGCGCCGGCGGCGGCCG
CGGCCGGCCACCAGCAGCTTGCCAGCTCTTTCAGTATCATGGAGCCCATAATTGTGAGCGCTCACAATTA
CTCGAGTCCCGGGGAGATTTGTAAGAGCTGTTAGTTACGTCGCTACCCAATGTCGTTAGTGTAGGTTCTG
AGCATCGATGGCCGGCCAATTGTGAGCGCTCACAATTTCGAGCTCTGAGCCCTACTGTCGAGAAATATGT
ATCTCGCACTCGAGTGGCGCGCCCTCGATCCCGCGAAATTAATACGACTCACTATAGGGAGACCACAACG
GTTTCCCTCTAGAAATAATTTTGTTTAACTTTAAGAAGGAGATATACATATGGCTGTCAAGGCGAGGCAA
TTGGCCCATCTCCACTCACAGCTGACCCAGCTTTCTCACAACTTGGCCACCACAGAAAACTTGATGCGTA
TGACAGCAGTACAGGCTGAAGCTATGCGAGGTCTTGGAAGCTGGCATGCAGGACTTTTCATGGCTGCAAG
CAAGGTTCTTGGAGAGGAGTCGTAATTAACCTAGGCTGCTGCCACCGCTGAGCAATAACTAGCATAACCC
CTTGGGGCCTCTAAACGGGTCTTGAGGGGTTTTTTGCTGAAAGGCGCCGGCGGCGGCCGCGGCCGGCCAC
CAGCAGCTTGCCAGCTCTTTCAGTATCATGGAGCCCATAATTGTGAGCGCTCACAATTACTCGAGTCCCG
GGCTCGAGAGATCCGGCTGCTAACAAACCCGCTTAAGGAAGATGGCCAACTTATTTACATAAGGCTGCTG
CCACCGCTGAGCAATAACTAGCGGCGCGCCAATTGTGAGCGCTCACAATTCGCCGGCGGTTTAAACCCAT
CTAATTGGGAATTCCCCCTGCCTCGCGCGTTTCGGTGATGACGGTGAAAACCTCTGACACATGCAGCTCC
CGGAGACGGTCACAGCTTGTCTGTAAGCGGATGCCGGGAGCAGACAAGCCCGTCAGGGCGCGTCAGCGGG
TGTTGGCGGGTGTCGGGGCGCAGCCATGACCCAGTCACGTAGCGATAGCGGAGTGTATACTGGCTTAACT
ATGCGGCATCAGAGCAGATTGTACTGAGAGTGCACCATTGCGGTGTGAAATACCGCACAGATGCGTAAGG
AGAAAATACCGCATCAGGCGCTCTTCCGCTTCCTCGCTCACTGACTCGCTGCGCTCGGTCGTTCGGCTGC
GGCGAGCGGTATCAGCTCACTCAAAGGCGGTAATACGGTTATCCACAGAATCAGGGGATAACGCAGGAAA
GAACATGTGAGCAAAAGGCCAGCAAAAGGCCAGGAACCGTAAAAAGGCCGCGTTGCTGGCGTTTTTCCAT
AGGCTCCGCCCCCCTGACGAGCATCACAAAAATCGACGCTCAAGTCAGAGGTGGCGAAACCCGACAGGAC
TATAAAGATACCAGGCGTTTCCCCCTGGAAGCTCCCTCGTGCGCTCTCCTGTTCCGACCCTGCCGCTTAC
CGGATACCTGTCCGCCTTTCTCCCTTCGGGAAGCGTGGCGCTTTCTCATAGCTCACGCTGTAGGTATCTC
AGTTCGGTGTAGGTCGTTCGCTCCAAGCTGGGCTGTGTGCACGAACCCCCCGTTCAGCCCGACCGCTGCG
CCTTATCCGGTAACTATCGTCTTGAGTCCAACCCGGTAAGACACGACTTATCGCCACTGGCAGCAGCCAC
TGGTAACAGGATTAGCAGAGCGAGGTATGTAGGCGGTGCTACAGAGTTCTTGAAGTGGTGGCCTAACTAC
GGCTACACTAGAAGGACAGTATTTGGTATCTGCGCTCTGCTGAAGCCAGTTACCTTCGGAAAAAGAGTTG
GTAGCTCTTGATCCGGCAAACAAACCACCGCTGGTAGCGGTGGTTTTTTTGTTTGCAAGCAGCAGATTAC
GCGCAGAAAAAAAGGATCTCAAGAAGATCCTTTGATCTTTTCTACCGGTCCGTCCAAAAAAAAAGGCTCC
AAAAGGAGCCTTTAATTGTATCGGTTTACCAATGCTTAATCAGTGAAGCCCCTATTTCAGCAATCTGTCT
ATTTCGTTCGTCCATAGTTGCCTGACTACCCGTCGTGTAGATAACTACGATACGGGAAGGCTTACCATCT
GGTCCAAGTGCGGCAATGATACCCCGTGAACCACGCTCTCCTGCCCCAGATTTATCAGCAATAAACCAGC
CAGCAGGAAGTGCCGAACGCAGTAGTGGTCCTGCAACTTTATCCGCTTCAAGCCAGTCTATTAATTGTTG
CCGTGAAGCCAGAGTAAGTAGTTCGCCAGTTAATAGTTTGCGTAATGTTGTTGCCATTGCCGCAGGCATT
GTGGTGTCTCGCTCGTCGTTTGGTATGGCTTCATTCAGTTCTGGTTCCCAACGGTCAAGGCGAGTTACAT
GGTCTCCCATATTGTGCAAAAAAGCGGTTAATTCCTTCGGTCCACCGATGGTTGTCAGAAGTAAGTTCGC
CGCAGTGTTATCACTCATCGTTATGGCGGCACTACATAATTCTCTTACCGTCATTCCGTCCGTAAGGTGC
TTTTCTGTCACTGGGGAGTATTCAACCAAGTCATTCTGCGAATAGTGTATTCGTCGTCCGAGTTGCTCTT
GCCCCGCATCTACACGGGATAATACTGCTCCACATAGCAGAACTTTGAAAGTGCTCATCATTGGAAAACG
CTCTTCAGGGCGAAAACTCTCAAGGATTTTACCGCTATTCAAGTCCAGTTCTATGTATCCCACTCGTGCC
CCCAATTGGTCCTCTGCGTCTTTTACTTTCACGAGCGTTTCTGGGTGAGCAAAAACAGGAAGGCAAAATG
CCGCAAAAAAGGGAATAAGGGCGACACGGAAATGTTGAATACTCATACTCTTCCTTTTTCAATATTATTG
AAGCATTTATCAGGGTTATTGTCTCATGAGCGGATACATATTTGAATGTATTTAGAAAAATAAACAAATA
GGGGAATTAAAAAAAAGCCCGCTCATTAGGCGGGCTACTAGTCAGATAACTTCGTATAATGTATGCTATA
CGAAGTTATGGGTACGTAGTGGGCGAAGAACTCCAGCATGAGATCCCCGCGCTGGAGGATCATCCAGCCG
GCGTCCCGGAAAACGATTCCGAAGCCCAACCTTTCATAGAAGGCGGCGGTGGAATCGAAATCTCGTGATG
GCAGGTTGGGCGTCGCTTGGTCGGTCATTTCGAACCCCAGAGTCCCGCTCAGAAGAACTCGTCAAGAAGG
CGATAGAAGGCGATGCGCTGCGAATCGGGAGCGGCGATACCGTAAAGCACGAGGAAGCGGTCAGCCCATT
CGCCGCCAAGCTCTTCAGCAATATCACGGGTAGCCAACGCTATGTCCTGATAGCGGTCCGCCACACCCAG
CCGGCCACAGTCGATGAATCCAGAAAAGCGGCCATTTTCCACCATGATATTCGGCAAGCAGGCATCGCCA
TGTGTCACGACGAGATCCTCGCCGTCGGGCATGCGCGCCTTGAGCCTGGCGAACAGTTCGGCTGGCGCGA
GCCCCTGATGCTCTTCGTCCAGATCATCCTGATCGACAAGACCGGCTTCCATCCGAGTACGTGCTCGCTC
GATGCGATGTTTCGCTTGGTGGTCGAATGGGCAGGTAGCCGGATCAAGCGTATGCAGCCGCCGCATTGCA
TCAGCCATGATGGATACTTTCTCGGCAGGAGCAAGGTGAGATGACAGGAGATCCTGCCCCGGCACTTCGC
CCAATAGCAGCCAGTCCCTTCCCGCTTCAGTGACAACGTCGAGCACAGCTGCGCAAGGAACGCCCGTCGT
GGCCAGCCACGATAGCCGCGCTGCCTCGTCCTGCAGTTCATTCAGGGCACCGGACAGGTCGGTCTTGACA
AAAAGAACCGGGCGCCCCTGCGCTGACAGCCGGAACACGGCGGCATCAGAGCAGCCGATTGTCTGTTGTG
CCCAGTCATAGCCGAATAGCCTCTCCACCCAAGCGGCCGGAGAACCTGCGTGCAATCCATCTTGTTCAAT
CATGCGAAACGATCCTCATCCTGTCTCTTGATCAGATCTTGATCCCCTGCGCCATCAGATCCTTGGCGGC
AAGAAAGCCATCCAGTTTACTTTGCAGGGCTTCCCAACCTTACCAGAGGGCGCCCCAGCTGGCAATTCCG
GTTCGCTTGCTGTCCATAAAACCGCCCAGTCTAGCTATCGCCATGTAAGCCCACTGCAAGCTACCTGCTT
TCTCTTTGCGCTTGCGTTTTCCCTTGTCCAGATAGCCCAGTAGCTGACATTCATCCGGGGTCAGCACCGT
TTCTGCGGACTGGCTTTCTACGTGTTCCGCTTCCTTTAGCAGCCCTTGCGCCCTGAGTGCTTGCGGCAGC
GTGAAGCTAATTCTGTCAGCCGTTAAGTGTTCCTGTGTCACTGAAAATTGCTTTGAGAGGCTCTAAGGGC
TTCTCAGTGCGTTACATCCCTGGCTTGTTGTCCACAACCGTTAAACCTTAAAAGCTTTAAAAGCCTTATA
TATTCTTTTTTTTCTTATAAAACTTAAAACCTTAGAGGCTATTTAAGTTGCTGATTTATATTAATTTTAT
TGTTCAAACATGAGAGCTTAGTACGTGAAACATGAGAGCTTAGTACGTTAGCCATGAGAGCTTAGTACGT
TAGCCATGAGGGTTTAGTTCGTTAAACATGAGAGCTTAGTACGTTAAACATGAGAGCTTAGTACGTGAAA
CATGAGAGCTTAGCCCGGGGGCCGGCCAATTGTGAGCGCTCACAATTACTCGAGTATCTATGTCGGGTGC
GGAGAAAGAGGTAATGAAATGGCACCTAGGTTCTAGACTTCATTTCCTTCTCCAGATTAACTCAATTCCA
GCATTTAGAACCCTACCAAGTATCGATGGCCGGCCAATTGTGAGCGCTCACAATTTCGAGCTCTGAGCCC
TACTGTCGAGAAATATGTATCTCGCACTCGAGTGGCGCGCCCTCGATCCCGCGAAATTAATACGACTCAC
TATAGGGAGACCACAACGGTTTCCCTCTAGAAATAATTTTGTTTAACTTTAAGAAGGAGATATACATATG
GAGAGCCCTCACGAGCATCAGCAGAACTTGCTGCTGTCGCGTATCATCACGAATGTGGAGAAGCTCAACG
AGGCCATCATGGTGATGAACAAGACCCTTCAGGAAATCAACATCCAGAACATGAACATTGAACTTGTGGC
CCAGATGTTTAAGAACTATCAATCCAACGTCTTGTTCCATCTGGAGGCTACCGATAACTTGAAGGATCCG
GCATAATTAACCTAGGCTGCTGCCACCGCTGAGCAATAACTAGCATAACCCCTTGGGGCCTCTAAACGGG
TCTTGAGGGGTTTTTTGCTGAAAGGCGCCGGCGGCGGCCGCGGCCGGCCACCAGCAGCTTGCCAGCTCTT
TCAGTATCATGGAGCCCATAATTGTGAGCGCTCACAATTACTCGAGTCCCGGGGGATCCTGTAAAACGAC
GGCCAGTGAATTCTAGAGCAATAACCCATCAATCTGTACGCACATCGATGGCCGGCCAATTGTGAGCGCT
CACAATTTCGAGCTCTGAGCCCTACTGTCGAGAAATATGTATCTCGCACTCGAGTGGCGCGCCCTCGATC
CCGCGAAATTAATACGACTCACTATAGGGAGACCACAACGGTTTCCCTCTAGAAATAATTTTGTTTAACT
TTAAGAAGGAGATATACATATGCTCTCTCCACTCGAGCAAGAAGTGTTGGATGAGTATGAGCGGCTATCT
GAGAACATGAAGAAGTTGGCTGTGCTCTTGGATGAGCTTGCCAGTGCCCCAGCAACTGAGATTTTAGATG
GGCTGCGCGAGTTGGAGCGTAAGACTAGCCTCGTGTTCACATTGCTTAAGGCTAGTGTGTACAGCATCGT
GTTGCAGCAGTAATTAACCTAGGCTGCTGCCACCGCTGAGCAATAACTAGCATAACCCCTTGGGGCCTCT
AAACGGGTCTTGAGGGGTTTTTTGCTGAAAGGCGCCGGCGGCGGCCGCGGCCGGCCACCAGCAGCTTGCC
AGCTCTTTCAGTATCATGGAGCCCATAATTGTGAGCGCTCACAATTACTCGAGTCCCGGGAAGCTTCGCC
AGGGTTTTCCAAGTCGATCACCTACAGATTGCTAGAGTATGCCTTTCCAGATCGATGGCCGGCCAATTGT
GAGCGCTCACAATTTCGAGCTCTGAGCCCTACTGTCGAGAAATATGTATCTCGCACTCGAGTGGCGCGCC
CTCGATCCCGCGAAATTAATACGACTCACTATAGGGAGACCACAACGGTTTCCCTCTAGAAATAATTTTG
TTTAACTTTAAGAAGGAGATATACATATGTCGCCGGCTCTGCTGGCGCGGGTTAACGAGAAGAAGGCTGA
GCTCGAGAACCTGAAGGAGCTTCGCGATCTCAGCGCAGCTGTTGCTGCCCAGATGGAGGCACTTGAGCAG
AAGCTCTCTACTCTCTCTAGCGGGACTGAGGCCATTGCCACGGTGTTGGCTAATTGGCATAATGTGCTAC
GCGCCATCAGCATGGCATCGGCCAAGATTCCCGAACCAAAGGAGGAAACTGAGGAGAACACGGTTCCTCT
TCCCCAGACTCTGGTCCGGATTCCCACCTAATTAACCTAGGCTGCTGCCACCGCTGAGCAATAACTAGCA
TAACCCCTTGGGGCCTCTAAACGGGTCTTGAGGGGTTTTTTGCTGAAAGGCGCCGGCGGCGGCCGCGGCC
GGCCACCAGCAGCTTGCCAGCTCTTTCAGTATCATGGAGCCCATAATTGTGAGCGCTCACAATTACTCGA
GTCCCGGGGGTACCTTCTCATTCCCGGATCACATCACTATCTCTGTAATATGGCGTTCTTCTGATTCCAT
CGATGGCCGGCCAATTGTGAGCGCTCACAATTTCGAGCTCTGAGCCCTACTGTCGAGAAATATGTATCTC
GCACTCGAGTGGCGCGCCCTCGATCCCGCGAAATTAATACGACTCACTATAGGGAGACCACAACGGTTTC
CCTCTAGAAATAATTTTGTTTAACTTTAAGAAGGAGATATACATATGTCTTACGCTGATTGTGTCTGCTC
TCTTCGGACCTCCCTCGCCTTCCTCGAATCCTCGGTCGCAACCCTCGACAACGGCGTCCAAGACTTCCCC
CGCCTGTGCCACGTCCTCAGAACCGTGCGTCACTACGAACTAATCCCCCAGACAACCCTCGCCGCCGCAG
AAGCTTCCCTCCGCGACGAAATCGGCCCGTTTATCCAGCTCCTTCTCGACCGTGCCGAGAAGCATCTAGA
TCGCCAGGCAAGGAGGATAGAAACCCTCAAGGCGCGCGCAGAACTCAACGCAGGGAGACTGTCGCAGTAC
TCTGGCGACGGACACAACAATGGGAAATTCTCTGGTCAGGGGATGGATTTCAGGAAGAGTCGTCCGCTGA
ATGGGGAGGCGGCTCTGAGGGCCAAAGTTGTAAGGCAGAGGAAGGAGGCGTTAAAGTATAGTGTTGAGAG
GCTGGAGTAATTAACCTAGGCTGCTGCCACCGCTGAGCAATAACTAGCATAACCCCTTGGGGCCTCTAAA
CGGGTCTTGAGGGGTTTTTTGCTGAAAGGCGCCGGCGGCGGCCGCGGCCGGCCACCAGCAGCTTGCCAGC
TCTTTCAGTATCATGGAGCCCATAATTGTGAGCGCTCACAATTACTCGAGTCCCGGGGAGATTTGTAAGA
GCTGTTAGTTACGTCGCTACCCAATGTCGTTAGTGTAGGTTCTGAGCATCGATGGCCGGCCAATTGTGAG
CGCTCACAATTTCGAGCTCTGAGCCCTACTGTCGAGAAATATGTATCTCGCACTCGAGTGGCGCGCCCTC
GATCCCGCGAAATTAATACGACTCACTATAGGGAGACCACAACGGTTTCCCTCTAGAAATAATTTTGTTT
AACTTTAAGAAGGAGATATACATATGACCCTGACGGAAGAGCTTGAAAAGCTCGAGCAGCAGATTACCCT
CACGCTGCAAGAGATCGACTCCAACTTTGCCAAAGCCCACCGCATCGTCACTACGAGCATCCTGCCACTC
GTCGAGCAGTATGGCGAGCACTCACGCGCAGTGTGGGAGGCGACCAAGTTTTGGAAACAATTCTTCGAAG
CCTCCGCAAACGTCTCTCTCTCCGGCTACGAAGAGCTAGTTGACTAATTAACCTAGGCTGCTGCCACCGC
TGAGCAATAACTAGCATAACCCCTTGGGGCCTCTAAACGGGTCTTGAGGGGTTTTTTGCTGAAAGGCGCC
GGCGGCGGCCGCGGCCGGCCACCAGCAGCTTGCCAGCTCTTTCAGTATCATGGAGCCCATAATTGTGAGC
GCTCACAATTACTCGAGTCCCGGGCTCGAGAGATCCGGCTGCTAACAAACCCGCTTAAGGAAGATGGCCA
ACTTATTTACATAAGGCTGCTGCCACCGCTGAGCAATAACTAGCGGCGCGCCAATTGTGAGCGCTCACAA
TTCGCCGGCGGTTTAAACCCATGTGCCTGGCAGATAACTTCGTATAATGTATGCTATACGAAGTTAT
