Features (pLannotate 1.2.2; 84 found; start..end, strand, type, name):
     51..70      +  protein_bind   lac operator (symmetric): The lac repressor binds to the lac operator to inhibit transcription in E. coli. This inhibition can be relieved by adding lactose or isopropyl-β-D-thiogalactopyranoside (IPTG). The symmetric lac operator was optimized for tight binding of lac repressor. lac repressor encoded by lacI
    191..210     +  protein_bind   lac operator (symmetric): The lac repressor binds to the lac operator to inhibit transcription in E. coli. This inhibition can be relieved by adding lactose or isopropyl-β-D-thiogalactopyranoside (IPTG). The symmetric lac operator was optimized for tight binding of lac repressor. lac repressor encoded by lacI
    283..301     +  promoter       T7 promoter: promoter for bacteriophage T7 RNA polymerase
    333..355     +  RBS            RBS: efficient ribosome binding site from bacteriophage T7 gene 10 (Olins and Rangwala, 1989)
    581..598     +  CDS            Strep-Tag II (fragment): peptide that binds Strep-Tactin®, an engineered form of streptavidin
    650..667     +  CDS            SET1 (fragment): solubility-enhancement tag derived from T7 phage gene 10B
    675..722     +  terminator     T7 terminator: transcription terminator for bacteriophage T7 RNA polymerase
    795..814     +  protein_bind   lac operator (symmetric): The lac repressor binds to the lac operator to inhibit transcription in E. coli. This inhibition can be relieved by adding lactose or isopropyl-β-D-thiogalactopyranoside (IPTG). The symmetric lac operator was optimized for tight binding of lac repressor. lac repressor encoded by lacI
    835..856     -  CDS            lacZα (fragment): LacZα fragment of β-galactosidase; lacZ fragment
    903..922     +  protein_bind   lac operator (symmetric): The lac repressor binds to the lac operator to inhibit transcription in E. coli. This inhibition can be relieved by adding lactose or isopropyl-β-D-thiogalactopyranoside (IPTG). The symmetric lac operator was optimized for tight binding of lac repressor. lac repressor encoded by lacI
    995..1013    +  promoter       T7 promoter: promoter for bacteriophage T7 RNA polymerase
   1045..1067    +  RBS            RBS: efficient ribosome binding site from bacteriophage T7 gene 10 (Olins and Rangwala, 1989)
   1419..1436    +  CDS            SET1 (fragment): solubility-enhancement tag derived from T7 phage gene 10B
   1444..1491    +  terminator     T7 terminator: transcription terminator for bacteriophage T7 RNA polymerase
   1564..1583    +  protein_bind   lac operator (symmetric): The lac repressor binds to the lac operator to inhibit transcription in E. coli. This inhibition can be relieved by adding lactose or isopropyl-β-D-thiogalactopyranoside (IPTG). The symmetric lac operator was optimized for tight binding of lac repressor. lac repressor encoded by lacI
   1672..1691    +  protein_bind   lac operator (symmetric): The lac repressor binds to the lac operator to inhibit transcription in E. coli. This inhibition can be relieved by adding lactose or isopropyl-β-D-thiogalactopyranoside (IPTG). The symmetric lac operator was optimized for tight binding of lac repressor. lac repressor encoded by lacI
   1764..1782    +  promoter       T7 promoter: promoter for bacteriophage T7 RNA polymerase
   1814..1836    +  RBS            RBS: efficient ribosome binding site from bacteriophage T7 gene 10 (Olins and Rangwala, 1989)
   2593..2610    +  CDS            SET1 (fragment): solubility-enhancement tag derived from T7 phage gene 10B
   2618..2665    +  terminator     T7 terminator: transcription terminator for bacteriophage T7 RNA polymerase
   2738..2757    +  protein_bind   lac operator (symmetric): The lac repressor binds to the lac operator to inhibit transcription in E. coli. This inhibition can be relieved by adding lactose or isopropyl-β-D-thiogalactopyranoside (IPTG). The symmetric lac operator was optimized for tight binding of lac repressor. lac repressor encoded by lacI
   2846..2865    +  protein_bind   lac operator (symmetric): The lac repressor binds to the lac operator to inhibit transcription in E. coli. This inhibition can be relieved by adding lactose or isopropyl-β-D-thiogalactopyranoside (IPTG). The symmetric lac operator was optimized for tight binding of lac repressor. lac repressor encoded by lacI
   2938..2956    +  promoter       T7 promoter: promoter for bacteriophage T7 RNA polymerase
   2988..3010    +  RBS            RBS: efficient ribosome binding site from bacteriophage T7 gene 10 (Olins and Rangwala, 1989)
   3039..3185    +  CDS            DAM1 (fragment): DAM1_DEBHA - Protein inferred from homology: Swiss-Prot protein existence level 3. Component of the DASH complex, a microtubule-binding subcomplex of the outer kinetochore that is essential for proper chromosome segregation. The DASH complex mediates the formation and maintenance of bipolar kinetochore-microtubule attachments by forming closed rings around spindle microtubules and establishing interactions with proteins from the central kinetochore (By similarity). From Debaryomyces hansenii (strain ATCC 36239 / CBS 767 / BCRC 21394 / JCM 1990 / NBRC 0083 / IGC 2968) (Yeast) (Torulaspora hanse
   3197..3214    +  CDS            SET1 (fragment): solubility-enhancement tag derived from T7 phage gene 10B
   3222..3269    +  terminator     T7 terminator: transcription terminator for bacteriophage T7 RNA polymerase
   3342..3361    +  protein_bind   lac operator (symmetric): The lac repressor binds to the lac operator to inhibit transcription in E. coli. This inhibition can be relieved by adding lactose or isopropyl-β-D-thiogalactopyranoside (IPTG). The symmetric lac operator was optimized for tight binding of lac repressor. lac repressor encoded by lacI
   3450..3469    +  protein_bind   lac operator (symmetric): The lac repressor binds to the lac operator to inhibit transcription in E. coli. This inhibition can be relieved by adding lactose or isopropyl-β-D-thiogalactopyranoside (IPTG). The symmetric lac operator was optimized for tight binding of lac repressor. lac repressor encoded by lacI
   3542..3560    +  promoter       T7 promoter: promoter for bacteriophage T7 RNA polymerase
   3592..3614    +  RBS            RBS: efficient ribosome binding site from bacteriophage T7 gene 10 (Olins and Rangwala, 1989)
   3816..3833    +  CDS            SET1 (fragment): solubility-enhancement tag derived from T7 phage gene 10B
   3841..3888    +  terminator     T7 terminator: transcription terminator for bacteriophage T7 RNA polymerase
   3961..3980    +  protein_bind   lac operator (symmetric): The lac repressor binds to the lac operator to inhibit transcription in E. coli. This inhibition can be relieved by adding lactose or isopropyl-β-D-thiogalactopyranoside (IPTG). The symmetric lac operator was optimized for tight binding of lac repressor. lac repressor encoded by lacI
   4055..4072    +  CDS            SET1 (fragment): solubility-enhancement tag derived from T7 phage gene 10B
   4093..4112    +  protein_bind   lac operator (symmetric): The lac repressor binds to the lac operator to inhibit transcription in E. coli. This inhibition can be relieved by adding lactose or isopropyl-β-D-thiogalactopyranoside (IPTG). The symmetric lac operator was optimized for tight binding of lac repressor. lac repressor encoded by lacI
   4150..4189    +  CDS            rop (fragment): Rop protein, which maintains plasmids at low copy number; rop
   4291..4430    +  misc_feature   bom: basis of mobility region from pBR322
   4616..5204    -  rep_origin     ori: high-copy-number ColE1/pMB1/pBR322/pUC origin of replication
   5235..5274    -  terminator     fd terminator: central terminator from bacteriophage fd (Otsuka and Kunisawa, 1982)
   5281..6138    -  CDS            bla: BLAT_ECOLX - Experimental evidence at protein level: Swiss-Prot protein existence level 1. TEM-type are the most prevalent beta-lactamases in enterobacteria; they hydrolyze the beta-lactam bond in susceptible beta-lactam antibiotics, thus conferring resistance to penicillins and cephalosporins. TEM-3 and TEM-4 are capable of hydrolyzing cefotaxime and ceftazidime. TEM-5 is capable of hydrolyzing ceftazidime. TEM-6 is capable of hydrolyzing ceftazidime and aztreonam. TEM-8/CAZ-2, TEM- 16/CAZ-7 and TEM-24/CAZ-6 are markedly active against ceftazidime. IRT- 4 shows resistance to beta-lactamase in
   6139..6230    -  promoter       AmpR promoter: bla
   6278..6311    -  protein_bind   loxP: Cre-mediated recombination occurs in the 8-bp core sequence (GCATACAT). Cre recombinase
   6321..6470    -  CDS            ble (fragment): BLE_KLEPN - Experimental evidence at protein level: Swiss-Prot protein existence level 1. Binding protein with a strong affinity to the bleomycin family of antibiotics. Binds to CL990; an antimitotic-antibiotic compound. From Klebsiella pneumoniae.
   6491..7285    -  CDS            NeoR/KanR: aminoglycoside phosphotransferase from Tn5; aph(3')-II (or nptII); confers resistance to neomycin, kanamycin, and G418 (Geneticin®)
   7317..7640    -  CDS            tnpA (fragment): TN5P_ECOLX - Also known as tnp. Experimental evidence at protein level: Swiss-Prot protein existence level 1. Mediates transposition of transposon Tn5 by a 'cut and paste' mechanism. First, the monomeric transposase binds the 19 bp inverted DNA repeats flanking the transposon. Then, dimerization of the DNA- bound transposase creates a synaptic DNA complex. After nicking of the first DNA strand, excision of the transposon proceeds through a series of intermediates. The transposase then mediates the insertion of the transposon at a new site by strand transfer. The activity of the wild- type tran
   7649..7998    -  rep_origin     R6K γ ori: γ replication origin from E. coli plasmid R6K; requires the R6K initiator protein pi for replication
   8013..8032    -  protein_bind   lac operator (symmetric): The lac repressor binds to the lac operator to inhibit transcription in E. coli. This inhibition can be relieved by adding lactose or isopropyl-β-D-thiogalactopyranoside (IPTG). The symmetric lac operator was optimized for tight binding of lac repressor. lac repressor encoded by lacI
   8161..8180    -  protein_bind   lac operator (symmetric): The lac repressor binds to the lac operator to inhibit transcription in E. coli. This inhibition can be relieved by adding lactose or isopropyl-β-D-thiogalactopyranoside (IPTG). The symmetric lac operator was optimized for tight binding of lac repressor. lac repressor encoded by lacI
   8253..8271    +  promoter       T7 promoter: promoter for bacteriophage T7 RNA polymerase
   8303..8325    +  RBS            RBS: efficient ribosome binding site from bacteriophage T7 gene 10 (Olins and Rangwala, 1989)
   8333..8545    +  CDS            dad4: DAD4_SCHPO - Experimental evidence at protein level: Swiss-Prot protein existence level 1. Component of the DASH complex, a microtubule-binding subcomplex of the outer kinetochore that is essential for proper chromosome segregation. The DASH complex mediates the formation and maintenance of bipolar kinetochore-microtubule attachments by forming closed rings around spindle microtubules and establishing interactions with proteins from the central kinetochore. May be necessary for growth under high osmotic stress. From Schizosaccharomyces pombe (strain 972 / ATCC 24843) (Fission yeast).
   8560..8577    +  CDS            SET1 (fragment): solubility-enhancement tag derived from T7 phage gene 10B
   8585..8632    +  terminator     T7 terminator: transcription terminator for bacteriophage T7 RNA polymerase
   8705..8724    -  protein_bind   lac operator (symmetric): The lac repressor binds to the lac operator to inhibit transcription in E. coli. This inhibition can be relieved by adding lactose or isopropyl-β-D-thiogalactopyranoside (IPTG). The symmetric lac operator was optimized for tight binding of lac repressor. lac repressor encoded by lacI
   8745..8766    -  CDS            lacZα (fragment): LacZα fragment of β-galactosidase; lacZ fragment
   8813..8832    -  protein_bind   lac operator (symmetric): The lac repressor binds to the lac operator to inhibit transcription in E. coli. This inhibition can be relieved by adding lactose or isopropyl-β-D-thiogalactopyranoside (IPTG). The symmetric lac operator was optimized for tight binding of lac repressor. lac repressor encoded by lacI
   8905..8923    +  promoter       T7 promoter: promoter for bacteriophage T7 RNA polymerase
   8955..8977    +  RBS            RBS: efficient ribosome binding site from bacteriophage T7 gene 10 (Olins and Rangwala, 1989)
   9197..9214    +  CDS            SET1 (fragment): solubility-enhancement tag derived from T7 phage gene 10B
   9222..9269    +  terminator     T7 terminator: transcription terminator for bacteriophage T7 RNA polymerase
   9342..9361    -  protein_bind   lac operator (symmetric): The lac repressor binds to the lac operator to inhibit transcription in E. coli. This inhibition can be relieved by adding lactose or isopropyl-β-D-thiogalactopyranoside (IPTG). The symmetric lac operator was optimized for tight binding of lac repressor. lac repressor encoded by lacI
   9450..9469    -  protein_bind   lac operator (symmetric): The lac repressor binds to the lac operator to inhibit transcription in E. coli. This inhibition can be relieved by adding lactose or isopropyl-β-D-thiogalactopyranoside (IPTG). The symmetric lac operator was optimized for tight binding of lac repressor. lac repressor encoded by lacI
   9542..9560    +  promoter       T7 promoter: promoter for bacteriophage T7 RNA polymerase
   9592..9614    +  RBS            RBS: efficient ribosome binding site from bacteriophage T7 gene 10 (Olins and Rangwala, 1989)
   9915..9932    +  CDS            SET1 (fragment): solubility-enhancement tag derived from T7 phage gene 10B
   9940..9987    +  terminator     T7 terminator: transcription terminator for bacteriophage T7 RNA polymerase
  10060..10079   -  protein_bind   lac operator (symmetric): The lac repressor binds to the lac operator to inhibit transcription in E. coli. This inhibition can be relieved by adding lactose or isopropyl-β-D-thiogalactopyranoside (IPTG). The symmetric lac operator was optimized for tight binding of lac repressor. lac repressor encoded by lacI
  10168..10187   -  protein_bind   lac operator (symmetric): The lac repressor binds to the lac operator to inhibit transcription in E. coli. This inhibition can be relieved by adding lactose or isopropyl-β-D-thiogalactopyranoside (IPTG). The symmetric lac operator was optimized for tight binding of lac repressor. lac repressor encoded by lacI
  10260..10278   +  promoter       T7 promoter: promoter for bacteriophage T7 RNA polymerase
  10310..10332   +  RBS            RBS: efficient ribosome binding site from bacteriophage T7 gene 10 (Olins and Rangwala, 1989)
  10804..10821   +  CDS            SET1 (fragment): solubility-enhancement tag derived from T7 phage gene 10B
  10829..10876   +  terminator     T7 terminator: transcription terminator for bacteriophage T7 RNA polymerase
  10949..10968   -  protein_bind   lac operator (symmetric): The lac repressor binds to the lac operator to inhibit transcription in E. coli. This inhibition can be relieved by adding lactose or isopropyl-β-D-thiogalactopyranoside (IPTG). The symmetric lac operator was optimized for tight binding of lac repressor. lac repressor encoded by lacI
  11057..11076   -  protein_bind   lac operator (symmetric): The lac repressor binds to the lac operator to inhibit transcription in E. coli. This inhibition can be relieved by adding lactose or isopropyl-β-D-thiogalactopyranoside (IPTG). The symmetric lac operator was optimized for tight binding of lac repressor. lac repressor encoded by lacI
  11149..11167   +  promoter       T7 promoter: promoter for bacteriophage T7 RNA polymerase
  11199..11221   +  RBS            RBS: efficient ribosome binding site from bacteriophage T7 gene 10 (Olins and Rangwala, 1989)
  11229..11456   +  CDS            ask1 (fragment): ASK1_SCHPO - Also known as mug181. Experimental evidence at protein level: Swiss-Prot protein existence level 1. Component of the DASH complex, a microtubule-binding subcomplex of the outer kinetochore that is essential for proper chromosome segregation. The DASH complex mediates the formation and maintenance of bipolar kinetochore-microtubule attachments by forming closed rings around spindle microtubules and establishing interactions with proteins from the central kinetochore. Plays a role in meiosis. From Schizosaccharomyces pombe (strain 972 / ATCC 24843) (Fission yeast).
  11471..11488   +  CDS            SET1 (fragment): solubility-enhancement tag derived from T7 phage gene 10B
  11496..11543   +  terminator     T7 terminator: transcription terminator for bacteriophage T7 RNA polymerase
  11616..11635   -  protein_bind   lac operator (symmetric): The lac repressor binds to the lac operator to inhibit transcription in E. coli. This inhibition can be relieved by adding lactose or isopropyl-β-D-thiogalactopyranoside (IPTG). The symmetric lac operator was optimized for tight binding of lac repressor. lac repressor encoded by lacI
  11710..11727   +  CDS            SET1 (fragment): solubility-enhancement tag derived from T7 phage gene 10B
  11748..11767   -  protein_bind   lac operator (symmetric): The lac repressor binds to the lac operator to inhibit transcription in E. coli. This inhibition can be relieved by adding lactose or isopropyl-β-D-thiogalactopyranoside (IPTG). The symmetric lac operator was optimized for tight binding of lac repressor. lac repressor encoded by lacI
  11799..11832   -  protein_bind   loxP: Cre-mediated recombination occurs in the 8-bp core sequence (GCATACAT). Cre recombinase
>Addgene plasmid #112151 | jk089_h12 | addgene full sequence | sequence record 222967 | Addgene NGS Result
GGGGTACCGCGGCCGCGTAGAGGAGATGTAGGTGTTGGCACCGGCCGGCCAATTGTGAGCGCTCACAATT
ACTCGAGTATGCATAACTATAACGGTCCTAAGGTAGCGACCTAGGTTCTAGACTTCATTTCCTTCTCCAG
ATTAACTCAATTCCAGCATTTAGAACCCTACCAAGTATCGATGGCCGGCCAATTGTGAGCGCTCACAATT
TCGAGCTCTGAGCCCTACTGTCGAGAAATATGTATCTCGCACTCGAGTGGCGCGCCCTCGATCCCGCGAA
ATTAATACGACTCACTATAGGGAGACCACAACGGTTTCCCTCTAGAAATAATTTTGTTTAACTTTAAGAA
GGAGATATACATATGTCGTATTTCGAGCAGCAGCGCCAGGCGCTGATAGAAGAGATTGCCATGAACTTCG
AGCATGTCCTGGCCAACATAAACAAACTAAACCGGTCGCTCGAGGCCGTTATCGCTGTAGGAAATGAGTT
CTCATCTGTCGAGGCGCTCTGGTCGCAATTCGAAAACGTGATGTCTTGGAGCCATCCGCAGTTTGAAAAA
GGCGCCATGACCGGTTGGTCCCACCCGCAGTTCGAAAAACGTAGCGCGGGCAGCTGGAGTCATCCGCAAT
TCGAAAAATAATTAACCTAGGCTGCTGCCACCGCTGAGCAATAACTAGCATAACCCCTTGGGGCCTCTAA
ACGGGTCTTGAGGGGTTTTTTGCTGAAAGGCGCCGGCGGCGGCCGCGGCCGGCCACCAGCAGCTTGCCAG
CTCTTTCAGTATCATGGAGCCCATAATTGTGAGCGCTCACAATTACTCGAGTCCCGGGGGATCCTGTAAA
ACGACGGCCAGTGAATTCTAGAGCAATAACCCATCAATCTGTACGCACATCGATGGCCGGCCAATTGTGA
GCGCTCACAATTTCGAGCTCTGAGCCCTACTGTCGAGAAATATGTATCTCGCACTCGAGTGGCGCGCCCT
CGATCCCGCGAAATTAATACGACTCACTATAGGGAGACCACAACGGTTTCCCTCTAGAAATAATTTTGTT
TAACTTTAAGAAGGAGATATACATATGGAAGCGCGCGAAGCAGCCCTTCGCAAGGAGCTCGAGGGCGTTC
GCAAGATCAACGAGGTTATCGAGGGCATGATCGGGACGCTGGAGCGGGCTAAGGGGAATATGGGTACCGT
CTCCCAAACCGTCACCAACGCCACAACCCTGCTCAACACCTGGACGCGCATGCTCTCGCAGACCGAGCAC
AACCAGCGCCTGATCCTCAACCCGGAATGGAAGGGTGCCACGCAGGATCTGCTCGAGTTGGAAGCGGAAG
AGCGTAGAAGACAAGAGGAGGCTGAGCGTCGCGCTGCGGAGGCAGAGCGTCGTCGGGAAGAGGCTCGTCG
GAAGGCCTAATTAACCTAGGCTGCTGCCACCGCTGAGCAATAACTAGCATAACCCCTTGGGGCCTCTAAA
CGGGTCTTGAGGGGTTTTTTGCTGAAAGGCGCCGGCGGCGGCCGCGGCCGGCCACCAGCAGCTTGCCAGC
TCTTTCAGTATCATGGAGCCCATAATTGTGAGCGCTCACAATTACTCGAGTCCCGGGAAGCTTCGCCAGG
GTTTTCCAAGTCGATCACCTACAGATTGCTAGAGTATGCCTTTCCAGATCGATGGCCGGCCAATTGTGAG
CGCTCACAATTTCGAGCTCTGAGCCCTACTGTCGAGAAATATGTATCTCGCACTCGAGTGGCGCGCCCTC
GATCCCGCGAAATTAATACGACTCACTATAGGGAGACCACAACGGTTTCCCTCTAGAAATAATTTTGTTT
AACTTTAAGAAGGAGATATACATATGTCGTTATTATCAGCACACCTGGAGCAGATCTCCATCTCCTGCCA
AGGGATCGACAGTCTCCCCTTCCCCCCTCCCAAAATCTTCACCAACGCTCTTCTCTCCAATCCCGACATC
ACCTCTCTAATCCGTGACACCGAAGCCCACGAGCGCGCCCTCTTCTCTGTCCCACCTCCCCCACCCCGCC
AAACCACTCTTACTGCTGAACAACAGCAACAACAACAGAAGCCTTCCAATCGCCGGCAAACAGTCTTCAA
TGTCACCGGCGGCGAGATCAGGACAGGTGGCGTAGGCAGCGCATCAACCGCCCGCCGTAACACGGCGGTG
GCGGCCGTGCTGGGCGGCGACCTGCACGCGCAGATCATGCGGGGGACTCGAGCCAGGCCGGGACAGCAGC
CTGGGTCTGGGGATATAGATATGGAGGTGCTGTTGAGAGGGGTTGAGAAGTTGTGCGCTGTATACCCGCT
GCCGGGGGCGTTGGAGAGGGTTCCGGTGATCAGGCAGAAGTGGCAGGCGCAGAGTAATACGTTGGCGTAC
TATGAGGCGAAGATTGCTGAACAGCAGGAGATGTTGGATCGGATTGCGCAGGAGAGGATGATGAATGATG
GCGATGGGGATGTGGAGATGGAGGATGTAGAAGAGGTTGGGATGACGGAGGAGGATTTGAGGAGGGAGGA
GGAGGAGGTAAGGGAGTTGGATAAAAGGAAGAGGGATTTGCAGCATCACCATCATCACCACTAATTAACC
TAGGCTGCTGCCACCGCTGAGCAATAACTAGCATAACCCCTTGGGGCCTCTAAACGGGTCTTGAGGGGTT
TTTTGCTGAAAGGCGCCGGCGGCGGCCGCGGCCGGCCACCAGCAGCTTGCCAGCTCTTTCAGTATCATGG
AGCCCATAATTGTGAGCGCTCACAATTACTCGAGTCCCGGGGGTACCTTCTCATTCCCGGATCACATCAC
TATCTCTGTAATATGGCGTTCTTCTGATTCCATCGATGGCCGGCCAATTGTGAGCGCTCACAATTTCGAG
CTCTGAGCCCTACTGTCGAGAAATATGTATCTCGCACTCGAGTGGCGCGCCCTCGATCCCGCGAAATTAA
TACGACTCACTATAGGGAGACCACAACGGTTTCCCTCTAGAAATAATTTTGTTTAACTTTAAGAAGGAGA
TATACATATGAACGCATTTGAGCCAGCATTTGCCGAGCTCGCCGATGCTGTGGCCGACCTCGAAGCCAAC
ATGATGCACTTTCAGTTGATGCACGAATCACTGGCCCGGTTCAGCGAAAGCTTCGCCAGTTTTCTCTACG
GTCTGAACATGAACGCGTTCTGTGTTGATTTCCCATAATTAACCTAGGCTGCTGCCACCGCTGAGCAATA
ACTAGCATAACCCCTTGGGGCCTCTAAACGGGTCTTGAGGGGTTTTTTGCTGAAAGGCGCCGGCGGCGGC
CGCGGCCGGCCACCAGCAGCTTGCCAGCTCTTTCAGTATCATGGAGCCCATAATTGTGAGCGCTCACAAT
TACTCGAGTCCCGGGGAGATTTGTAAGAGCTGTTAGTTACGTCGCTACCCAATGTCGTTAGTGTAGGTTC
TGAGCATCGATGGCCGGCCAATTGTGAGCGCTCACAATTTCGAGCTCTGAGCCCTACTGTCGAGAAATAT
GTATCTCGCACTCGAGTGGCGCGCCCTCGATCCCGCGAAATTAATACGACTCACTATAGGGAGACCACAA
CGGTTTCCCTCTAGAAATAATTTTGTTTAACTTTAAGAAGGAGATATACATATGGCTGTCAAGGCGAGGC
AATTGGCCCATCTCCACTCACAGCTGACCCAGCTTTCTCACAACTTGGCCACCACAGAAAACTTGATGCG
TATGACAGCAGTACAGGCTGAAGCTATGCGAGGTCTTGGAAGCTGGCATGCAGGACTTTTCATGGCTGCA
AGCAAGGTTCTTGGAGAGGAGTCGTAATTAACCTAGGCTGCTGCCACCGCTGAGCAATAACTAGCATAAC
CCCTTGGGGCCTCTAAACGGGTCTTGAGGGGTTTTTTGCTGAAAGGCGCCGGCGGCGGCCGCGGCCGGCC
ACCAGCAGCTTGCCAGCTCTTTCAGTATCATGGAGCCCATAATTGTGAGCGCTCACAATTACTCGAGTCC
TGGGCTCGAGAGATCCGGCTGCTAACAAACCCGCTTAAGGAAGATGGCCAACTTATTTACATAAGGCTGC
TGCCACCGCTGAGCAATAACTAGCGGCGCGCCAATTGTGAGCGCTCACAATTCGCCGGCGGTTTAAACCC
ATCTAATTGGGAATTCCCCCTGCCTCGCGCGTTTCGGTGATGACGGTGAAAACCTCTGACACATGCAGCT
CCCGGAGACGGTCACAGCTTGTCTGTAAGCGGATGCCGGGAGCAGACAAGCCCGTCAGGGCGCGTCAGCG
GGTGTTGGCGGGTGTCGGGGCGCAGCCATGACCCAGTCACGTAGCGATAGCGGAGTGTATACTGGCTTAA
CTATGCGGCATCAGAGCAGATTGTACTGAGAGTGCACCATTGCGGTGTGAAATACCGCACAGATGCGTAA
GGAGAAAATACCGCATCAGGCGCTCTTCCGCTTCCTCGCTCACTGACTCGCTGCGCTCGGTCGTTCGGCT
GCGGCGAGCGGTATCAGCTCACTCAAAGGCGGTAATACGGTTATCCACAGAATCAGGGGATAACGCAGGA
AAGAACATGTGAGCAAAAGGCCAGCAAAAGGCCAGGAACCGTAAAAAGGCCGCGTTGCTGGCGTTTTTCC
ATAGGTTCCGCCCCCCTGACGAGCATCACAAAAATCGACGCTCAAGTCAGAGGTGGCGAAACCCGACAGG
ACTATAAAGATACCAGGCGTTTCCCCCTGGAAGCTCCCTCGTGCGCTCTCCTGTTCCGACCCTGCCGCTT
ACCGGATACCTGTCCGCCTTTCTCCCTTCGGGAAGCGTGGCGCTTTCTCATAGCTCACGCTGTAGGTATC
TCAGTTCGGTGTAGGTCGTTCGCTCCAAGCTGGGCTGTGTGCACGAACCCCCCGTTCAGCCCGACCGCTG
CGCCTTATCCGGTAACTATCGTCTTGAGTCCAACCCGGTAAGACACGACTTATCGCCACTGGCAGCAGCC
ACTGGTAACAGGATTAGCAGAGCGAGGTATGTAGGCGGTGCTACAGAGTTCTTGAAGTGGTGGCCTAACT
ACGGCTACACTAGAAGGACAGTATTTGGTATCTGCGCTCTGCTGAAGCCAGTTACCTTCGGAAAAAGAGT
TGGTAGCTCTTGATCCGGCAAACAAACCACCGCTGGTAGCGGTGGTTTTTTTGTTTGCAAGCAGCAGATT
ACGCGCAGAAAAAAAGGATCTCAAGAAGATCCTTTGATCTTTTCTACCGGTCCGTCCAAAAAAAAAGGCT
CCAAAAGGAGCCTTTAATTGTATCGGTTTACCAATGCTTAATCAGTGAAGCCCCTATTTCAGCAATCTGT
CTATTTCGTTCGTCCATAGTTGCCTGACTACCCGTCGTGTAGATAACTACGATACGGGAAGGCTTACCAT
CTGGTCCAAGTGCGGCAATGATACCCCGTGAACCACGCTCTCCTGCCCCAGATTTATCAGCAATAAACCA
GCCAGCAGGAAGTGCCGAACGCAGTAGTGGTCCTGCAACTTTATCCGCTTCAAGCCAGTCTATTAATTGT
TGCCGTGAAGCCAGAGTAAGTAGTTCGCCAGTTAATAGTTTGCGTAATGTTGTTGCCATTGCCGCAGGCA
TTGTGGTGTCTCGCTCGTCGTTTGGTATGGCTTCATTCAGTTCTGGTTCCCAACGGTCAAGGCGAGTTAC
ATGGTCTCCCATATTGTGCAAAAAAGCGGTTAATTCCTTCGGTCCACCGATGGTTGTCAGAAGTAAGTTC
GCCGCAGTGTTATCACTCATCGTTATGGCGGCACTACATAATTCTCTTACCGTCATTCCGTCCGTAAGGT
GCTTTTCTGTCACTGGGGAGTATTCAACCAAGTCATTCTGCGAATAGTGTATTCGTCGTCCGAGTTGCTC
TTGCCCCGCATCTACACGGGATAATACTGCTCCACATAGCAGAACTTTGAAAGTGCTCATCATTGGAAAA
CGCTCTTCAGGGCGAAAACTCTCAAGGATTTTACCGCTATTCAAGTCCAGTTCTATGTATCCCACTCGTG
CCCCCAATTGGTCCTCTGCGTCTTTTACTTTCACGAGCGTTTCTGGGTGAGCAAAAACAGGAAGGCAAAA
TGCCGCAAAAAAGGGAATAAGGGCGACACGGAAATGTTGAATACTCATACTCTTCCTTTTTCAATATTAT
TGAAGCATTTATCAGGGTTATTGTCTCATGAGCGGATACATATTTGAATGTATTTAGAAAAATAAACAAA
TAGGGGAATTAAAAAAAAGCCCGCTCATTAGGCGGGCTACTAGTCAGATAACTTCGTATAATGTATGCTA
TACGAAGTTATGGGTACGTAGTGGGCGAAGAACTCCAGCATGAGATCCCCGCGCTGGAGGATCATCCAGC
CGGCGTCCCGGAAAACGATTCCGAAGCCCAACCTTTCATAGAAGGCGGCGGTGGAATCGAAATCTCGTGA
TGGCAGGTTGGGCGTCGCTTGGTCGGTCATTTCGAACCCCAGAGTCCCGCTCAGAAGAACTCGTCAAGAA
GGCGATAGAAGGCGATGCGCTGCGAATCGGGAGCGGCGATACCGTAAAGCACGAGGAAGCGGTCAGCCCA
TTCGCCGCCAAGCTCTTCAGCAATATCACGGGTAGCCAACGCTATGTCCTGATAGCGGTCCGCCACACCC
AGCCGGCCACAGTCGATGAATCCAGAAAAGCGGCCATTTTCCACCATGATATTCGGCAAGCAGGCATCGC
CATGTGTCACGACGAGATCCTCGCCGTCGGGCATGCGCGCCTTGAGCCTGGCGAACAGTTCGGCTGGCGC
GAGCCCCTGATGCTCTTCGTCCAGATCATCCTGATCGACAAGACCGGCTTCCATCCGAGTACGTGCTCGC
TCGATGCGATGTTTCGCTTGGTGGTCGAATGGGCAGGTAGCCGGATCAAGCGTATGCAGCCGCCGCATTG
CATCAGCCATGATGGATACTTTCTCGGCAGGAGCAAGGTGAGATGACAGGAGATCCTGCCCCGGCACTTC
GCCCAATAGCAGCCAGTCCCTTCCCGCTTCAGTGACAACGTCGAGCACAGCTGCGCAAGGAACGCCCGTC
GTGGCCAGCCACGATAGCCGCGCTGCCTCGTCCTGCAGTTCATTCAGGGCACCGGACAGGTCGGTCTTGA
CAAAAAGAACCGGGCGCCCCTGCGCTGACAGCCGGAACACGGCGGCATCAGAGCAGCCGATTGTCAGTTG
TGCCCAGTCATAGCCGAATAGCCTCTCCACCCAAGCGGCCGGAGAACCTGCGTGCAATCCATCTTGTTCA
ATCATGCGAAACGATCCTCATCCTGTCTCTTGATCAGATCTTGATCCCCTGCGCCATCAGATCCTTGGCG
GCAAGAAAGCCATCCAGTTTACTTTGCAGGGCTTCCCAACCTTACCAGAGGGCGCCCCAGCTGGCAATTC
CGGTTCGCTTGCTGTCCATAAAACCGCCCAGTCTAGCTATCGCCATGTAAGCCCACTGCAAGCTACCTGC
TTTCTCTTTGCGCTTGCGTTTTCCCTTGTCCAGATAGCCCAGTAGCTGACATTCATCCGGGGTCAGCACC
GTTTCTGCGGACTGGCTTTCTACGTGTTCCGCTTCCTTTAGCAGCCCTTGCGCCCTGAGTGCTTGCGGCA
GCGTGAAGCTAATTCCCATGTCAGCCGTTAAGTGTTCCTGTGTCACTCAAAATTGCTTTGAGAGGCTCTA
AGGGCTTCTCAGTGCGTTACATCCCTGGCTTGTTGTCCACAACCGTTAAACCTTAAAAGCTTTAAAAGCC
TTATATATTCTTTTTTTTCTTATAAAACTTAAAACCTTAGAGGCTATTTAAGTTGCTGATTTATATTAAT
TTTATTGTTCAAACATGAGAGCTTAGTACGTGAAACATGAGAGCTTAGTACGTTAGCCATGAGAGCTTAG
TACGTTAGCCATGAGRGYTTAGTWCGTTARACATGAGAGCTTAGTACGTTAAACATGAGAGCTTAGTACG
TGAAACATGAGAGCTTAGCCCGGGGGCCGGCCAATTGTGAGCGCTCACAATTACTCGAGTATCTATGTCG
GGTGCGGAGAAAGAGGTAATGAAATGGCACCTAGGTTCTAGACTTCATTTCCTTCTCCAGATTAACTCAA
TTCCAGCATTTAGAACCCTACCAAGTATCGATGGCCGGCCAATTGTGAGCGCTCACAATTTCGAGCTCTG
AGCCCTACTGTCGAGAAATATGTATCTCGCACTCGAGTGGCGCGCCCTCGATCCCGCGAAATTAATACGA
CTCACTATAGGGAGACCACAACGGTTTCCCTCTAGAAATAATTTTGTTTAACTTTAAGAAGGAGATATAC
ATATGGAGAGCCCTCACGAGCATCAGCAGAACTTGCTGCTGTCGCGTATCATCACGAATGTGGAGAAGCT
CAACGAGGCCATCATGGTGATGAACAAGACCCTTCAAGAAATCAACATCCAGAACATGAACATTGAACTT
GTGGCCCAGATGTTTAAGAACTATCAATCCAACGTCTTGTTCCATCTGGAGGCTACCGATAACTTGAAGG
ATCCGGCATAATTAACCTAGGCTGCTGCCACCGCTGAGCAATAACTAGCATAACCCCTTGGGGCCTCTAA
ACGGGTCTTGAGGGGTTTTTTGCTGAAAGGCGCCGGCGGCGGCCGCGGCCGGCCACCAGCAGCTTGCCAG
CTCTTTCAGTATCATGGAGCCCATAATTGTGAGCGCTCACAATTACTCGAGTCCCGGGGGATCCTGTAAA
ACGACGGCCAGTGAATTCTAGAGCAATAACCCATCAATCTGTACGCACATCGATGGCCGGCCAATTGTGA
GCGCTCACAATTTCGAGCTCTGAGCCCTACTGTCGAGAAATATGTATCTCGCACTCGAGTGGCGCGCCCT
CGATCCCGCGAAATTAATACGACTCACTATAGGGAGACCACAACGGTTTCCCTCTAGAAATAATTTTGTT
TAACTTTAAGAAGGAGATATACATATGCTCTCTCCACTCGAGCAAGAAGTGTTGGATGAGTATGAGCGGC
TATCTGAGAACATGAAGAAGTTGGCTGTGCTCTTGGATGAGCTTGCCAGTGCCCCAGCAACTGAGATTTT
AGATGGGCTGCGCGAGTTGGAGCGTAAGACTAGCCTCGTGTTCACATTGCTTAAGGCTAGTGTGTACAGC
ATCGTGTTGCAGCAGTAATTAACCTAGGCTGCTGCCACCGCTGAGCAATAACTAGCATAACCCCTTGGGG
CCTCTAAACGGGTCTTGAGGGGTTTTTTGCTGAAAGGCGCCGGCGGCGGCCGCGGCCGGCCACCAGCAGC
TTGCCAGCTCTTTCAGTATCATGGAGCCCATAATTGTGAGCGCTCACAATTACTCGAGTCCCGGGAAGCT
TCGCCAGGGTTTTCCAAGTCGATCACCTACAGATTGCTAGAGTATGCCTTTCCAGATCGATGGCCGGCCA
ATTGTGAGCGCTCACAATTTCGAGCTCTGAGCCCTACTGTCGAGAAATATGTATCTCGCACTCGAGTGGC
GCGCCCTCGATCCCGCGAAATTAATACGACTCACTATAGGGAGACCACAACGGTTTCCCTCTAGAAATAA
TTTTGTTTAACTTTAAGAAGGAGATATACATATGTCGCCGGCTCTGCTGGCTCGGATTAACGAGAAGAAG
GCTGAGCTCGAGAACCTGAAGGAGCTTCGCGATCTCAGCGCAGCTGTTGCTGCCCAGATGGAGGCACTTG
AGCAGAAGCTCTCTACTCTCTCTAGCGGGACTGAGGCCATTGCCACGGTGTTGGCTAATTGGCATAATGT
GCTACGCGCCATCAGCATGGCATCGGCCAAGATTCCCAAACCAAAGGAGGAAACTGAGGAGAACACGGTT
CCTCTTCCCCAGACTCTGGTCCGGATTCCCACCTAATTAACCTAGGCTGCTGCCACCGCTGAGCAATAAC
TAGCATAACCCCTTGGGGCCTCTAAACGGGTCTTGAGGGGTTTTTTGCTGAAAGGCGCCGGCGGCGGCCG
CGGCCGGCCACCAGCAGCTTGCCAGCTCTTTCAGTATCATGGAGCCCATAATTGTGAGCGCTCACAATTA
CTCGAGTCCCGGGGGTACCTTCTCATTCCCGGATCACATCACTATCTCTGTAATATGGCGTTCTTCTGAT
TCCATCGATGGCCGGCCAATTGTGAGCGCTCACAATTTCGAGCTCTGAGCCCTACTGTCGAGAAATATGT
ATCTCGCACTCGAGTGGCGCGCCCTCGATCCCGCGAAATTAATACGACTCACTATAGGGAGACCACAACG
GTTTCCCTCTAGAAATAATTTTGTTTAACTTTAAGAAGGAGATATACATATGTCTTACGCTGATTGTGTC
TGCTCTCTTCGGACCTCCCTCGCCTTCCTCGAATCCTCGGTCGCAACCCTCGACAACGGCGTCCAAGACT
TCCCCCGCCTGTGCCACGTCCTCAGAACCGTGCGTCACTACGAACTAATCCCCCAGACAACCCTCGCCGC
CGCAGAAGCTTCCCTCCGCGACGAAATCGGCCCGTTTATCCAGCTCCTTCTCGACCGTGCCGAGAAGCAT
CTAGATCGCCAGGCAAGGAGGATAGAAACCCTCAAGGCGCGCGCAGAACTCAACGCAGGGAGATTGTCGC
AGTACTCTGGCGACGGACACAACAATGGGAAATTCTCTGGTCAGGGGATGGATTTCAGGAAGAGTCGTCC
GCTGAATGGGGAGGCGGCTCTGAGGGCCAAAGTTGTAAGGCAGAGGAAGGAGGCGTTAAAGTATAGTGTT
GAGAGGCTGGAGTAATTAACCTAGGCTGCTGCCACCGCTGAGCAATAACTAGCATAACCCCTTGGGGCCT
CTAAACGGGTCTTGAGGGGTTTTTTGCTGAAAGGCGCCGGCGGCGGCCGCGGCCGGCCACCAGCAGCTTG
CCAGCTCTTTCAGTATCATGGAGCCCATAATTGTGAGCGCTCACAATTACTCGAGTCCCGGGGAGATTTG
TAAGAGCTGTTAGTTACGTCGCTACCCAATGTCGTTAGTGTAGGTTCTGAGCATCGATGGCCGGCCAATT
GTGAGCGCTCACAATTTCGAGCTCTGAGCCCTACTGTCGAGAAATATGTATCTCGCACTCGAGTGGCGCG
CCCTCGATCCCGCGAAATTAATACGACTCACTATAGGGAGACCACAACGGTTTCCCTCTAGAAATAATTT
TGTTTAACTTTAAGAAGGAGATATACATATGACCCTGACGGAAGAGCTTGAAAAGCTCGAGCAGCAGATT
ACCCTCACGCTGCAAGAGATCGACTCCAACTTTGCCAAAGCCCACCGCATCGTCACTACGAGCATCCTGC
CACTCGTCGAGCAGTATGGCGAGCACTCACGCGCAGTGTGGGAGGCGACCAAGTTTTGGAAACAATTCTT
CGAAGCCTCCGCAAACGTCTCTCTCTCCGGCTACGAAGAGCTAGTTGACTAATTAACCTAGGCTGCTGCC
ACCGCTGAGCAATAACTAGCATAACCCCTTGGGGCCTCTAAACGGGTCTTGAGGGGTTTTTTGCTGAAAG
GCGCCGGCGGCGGCCGCGGCCGGCCACCAGCAGCTTGCCAGCTCTTTCAGTATCATGGAGCCCATAATTG
TGAGCGCTCACAATTACTCGAGTCCCGGGCTCGAGAGATCCGGCTGCTAACAAACCCGCTTAAGGAAGAT
GGCCAACTTATTTACATAAGGCTGCTGCCACCGCTGAGCAATAACTAGCGGCGCGCCAATTGTGAGCGCT
CACAATTCGCCGGCGGTTTAAACCCATGTGCCTGGCAGATAACTTCGTATAATGTATGCTATACGAAGTT
AT
